>Addgene plasmid #30475 | pRRL.SP146.gp47.eGFP | depositor full sequence | sequence record 14075 | Author sequence
TCCTTGGGTTCTTGGGAGCAGCAGGAAGCACTATGGGCGCAGCCTCAATGACGCTGACGGTACAGGCCAG
ACAATTATTGTCTGGTATAGTGCAGCAGCAGAACAATTTGCTGAGGGCTATTGAGGCGCAACAGCATCTG
TTGCAACTCACAGTCTGGGGCATCAAGCAGCTCCAGGCAAGAATCCTGGCTGTGGAAAGATACCTAAAGG
ATCAACAGCTCCTGGGGATTTGGGGTTGCTCTGGAAAACTCATTTGCACCACTGCTGTGCCTTGGAATGC
TAGTTGGAGTAATAAATCTCTGGAACAGATTTGGAATCACACGACCTGGATGGAGTGGGACAGAGAAATT
AACAATTACACAAGCTTAATACACTCCTTAATTGAAGAATCGCAAAACCAGCAAGAAAAGAATGAACAAG
AATTATTGGAATTAGATAAATGGGCAAGTTTGTGGAATTGGTTTAACATAACAAATTGGCTGTGGTATAT
AAAATTATTCATAATGATAGTAGGAGGCTTGGTAGGTTTAAGAATAGTTTTTGCTGTACTTTCTATAGTG
AATAGAGTTAGGCAGGGATATTCACCATTATCGTTTCAGACCCACCTCCCAACCCCGAGGGGACCCGACA
GGCCCGAAGGAATAGAAGAAGAAGGTGGAGAGAGAGACAGAGACAGATCCATTCGATTAGTGAACGGATC
TCGACGGTATCGGTTAACTTTTAAAAGAAAAGGGGGGATTGGGGGGTACAGTGCAGGGGAAAGAATAGTA
GACATAATAGCAACAGACATACAAACTAAAGAATTACAAAAACAAATTACAAAAATTCAAAATTTTATCG
ATCACGAGACTAGCCTCGAGAAGCTTGATGATCCGTTTAATTCGGTACCGAGCTCTTACGCGTGCTAGCG
AGGGCGGACCAGAAAAGGAGAAGTAGGAGCCAAGATTTCCAAACTCTGTGGTTGCCTTGCCAAGATTTCC
AAACTCTGTGGTTGCCTTGCAGAAAAGGAGAAGTAGGAGAAGCGACTTCCTCTTTCCAGAAGCGACTTCC
TCTTTCCAGAGGAAGAGGGCGGAGGCTCACAAGGCAACCACAGAGTTTGGAAATCTTGGAAGCGACTTCC
TCTTTCCAGCAGAAAAGGAGAAGTAGGAGAAGCGACTTCCTCTTTCCAGGTCCGCCCTCGCTAGCCCGGG
CTCGAGTACCCTCCCTGCCCCCTGTCCCGACCGCGACAAAAGCGACTTCCTCTTTCCAGTGCATTTAAGG
CGCAGCCTGGAAGTGCCAGGGAGCACTGGAGGCCACCCAGTACCGGGATCCAGGCCTAAGCTTACGCGTC
CTAGCGCTACCGGTCGCCACCATGGTGAGCAAGGGCGAGGAGCTGTTCACCGGGGTGGTGCCCATCCTGG
TCGAGCTGGACGGCGACGTAAACGGCCACAAGTTCAGCGTGTCCGGCGAGGGCGAGGGCGATGCCACCTA
CGGCAAGCTGACCCTGAAGTTCATCTGCACCACCGGCAAGCTGCCCGTGCCCTGGCCCACCCTCGTGACC
ACCCTGACCTACGGCGTGCAGTGCTTCAGCCGCTACCCCGACCACATGAAGCAGCACGACTTCTTCAAGT
CCGCCATGCCCGAAGGCTACGTCCAGGAGCGCACCATCTTCTTCAAGGACGACGGCAACTACAAGACCCG
CGCCGAGGTGAAGTTCGAGGGCGACACCCTGGTGAACCGCATCGAGCTGAAGGGCATCGACTTCAAGGAG
GACGGCAACATCCTGGGGCACAAGCTGGAGTACAACTACAACAGCCACAACGTCTATATCATGGCCGACA
AGCAGAAGAACGGCATCAAGGTGAACTTCAAGATCCGCCACAACATCGAGGACGGCAGCGTGCAGCTCGC
CGACCACTACCAGCAGAACACCCCCATCGGCGACGGCCCCGTGCTGCTGCCCGACAACCACTACCTGAGC
ACCCAGTCCGCCCTGAGCAAAGACCCCAACGAGAAGCGCGATCACATGGTCCTGCTGGAGTTCGTGACCG
CCGCCGGGATCACTCTCGGCATGGACGAGCTGTACAAGTCCGGACTCAGATCTCGACTAGCTAGTAGCTA
GCTAGAAACGCTGGTCGACAATCAACCTCTGGATTACAAAATTTGTGAAAGATTGACTGGTATTCTTAAC
TATGTTGCTCCTTTTACGCTATGTGGATACGCTGCTTTAATGCCTTTGTATCATGCTATTGCTTCCCGTA
TGGCTTTCATTTTCTCCTCCTTGTATAAATCCTGGTTGCTGTCTCTTTATGAGGAGTTGTGGCCCGTTGT
CAGGCAACGTGGCGTGGTGTGCACTGTGTTTGCTGACGCAACCCCCACTGGTTGGGGCATTGCCACCACC
TGTCAGCTCCTTTCCGGGACTTTCGCTTTCCCCCTCCCTATTGCCACGGCGGAACTCATCGCCGCCTGCC
TTGCCCGCTGCTGGACAGGGGCTCGGCTGTTGGGCACTGACAATTCCGTGGTGTTGTCGGGGAAGCTGAC
GTCCTTTCCATGGCTGCTCGCCTGTGTTGCCACCTGGATTCTGCGCGGGACGTCCTTCTGCTACGTCCCT
TCGGCCCTCAATCCAGCGGACCTTCCTTCCCGCGGCCTGCTGCCGGCTCTGCGGCCTCTTCCGCGTCTTC
GCCTTCGCCCTCAGACGAGTCGGATCTCCCTTTGGGCCGCCTCCCCGCCTGGAATTCGAGCTCGGTACCT
TTAAGACCAATGACTTACAAGGCAGCTGTAGATCTTAGCCACTTTTTAAAAGAAAAGGGGGGACTGGAAG
GGCTAATTCACTCCCAACGAAGACAAGATCTGCTTTTTGCTTGTACTGGGTCTCTCTGGTTAGACCAGAT
CTGAGCCTGGGAGCTCTCTGGCTAACTAGGGAACCCACTGCTTAAGCCTCAATAAAGCTTGCCTTGAGTG
CTTCAAGTAGTGTGTGCCCGTCTGTTGTGTGACTCTGGTAACTAGAGATCCCTCAGACCCTTTTAGTCAG
TGTGGAAAATCTCTAGCAGTAGTAGTTCATGTCATCTTATTATTCAGTATTTATAACTTGCAAAGAAATG
AATATCAGAGAGTGAGAGGAACTTGTTTATTGCAGCTTATAATGGTTACAAATAAAGCAATAGCATCACA
AATTTCACAAATAAAGCATTTTTTTCACTGCATTCTAGTTGTGGTTTGTCCAAACTCATCAATGTATCTT
ATCATGTCTGGCTCTAGCTATCCCGCCCCTAACTCCGCCCAGTTCCGCCCATTCTCCGCCCCATGGCTGA
CTAATTTTTTTTATTTATGCAGAGGCCGAGGCCGCCTCGGCCTCTGAGCTATTCCAGAAGTAGTGAGGAG
GCTTTTTTGGAGGCCTAGGCTTTTGCGTCGAGACGTACCCAATTCGCCCTATAGTGAGTCGTATTACGCG
CGCTCACTGGCCGTCGTTTTACAACGTCGTGACTGGGAAAACCCTGGCGTTACCCAACTTAATCGCCTTG
CAGCACATCCCCCTTTCGCCAGCTGGCGTAATAGCGAAGAGGCCCGCACCGATCGCCCTTCCCAACAGTT
GCGCAGCCTGAATGGCGAATGGCGCG
[124 nt withheld, positions 3597-3720]
C
[91 nt withheld, positions 3722-3812]
A
[49 nt withheld, positions 3814-3862]
CCTTTGACGTTGGAGTCCACGTTCTTT
[37 nt withheld, positions 3890-3926]
ACCCTATCTCGGTCTATTCTTTTGATTTATAAGGGATTTTGCCGATTTCGGCCTATTGGTTAAAAAATGA
GCTGATTTAACAAAAATTTAACGCGAATTTTAACAAAATATTAACGTTTACAATTTCCCAGGTGGCACTT
TTCGGGGAAATGTGCGCGGAACCCCTATTTGTTTATTTTTCTAAATACATTCAAATATGTATCCGCTCAT
GAGACAATAACCCTGATAAATGCTTCAATAATATTGAAAAAGGAAGAGTATGAGTATTCAACATTTCCGT
GTCGCCCTTATTCCCTTTTTTGCGGCATTTTGCCTTCCTGTTTTTGCTCACCCAGAAACGCTGGTGAAAG
TAAAAGATGCTGAAGATCAGTTGGGTGCACGAGTGGGTTACATCGAACTGGATCTCAACAGCGGTAAGAT
CCTTGAGAGTTTTCGCCCCGAAGAACGTTTTCCAATGATGAGCACTTTTAAAGTTCTGCTATGTGGCGCG
GTATTATCCCGTATTGACGCCGGGCAAGAGCAACTCGGTCGCCGCATACACTATTCTCAGAATGACTTGG
TTGAGTACTCACCAGTCACAGAAAAGCATCTTACGGATGGCATGACAGTAAGAGAATTATGCAGTGCTGC
CATAACCATGAGTGATAACACTGCGGCCAACTTACTTCTGACAACGATCGGAGGACCGAAGGAGCTAACC
GCTTTTTTGCACAACATGGGGGATCATGTAACTCGCCTTGATCGTTGGGAACCGGAGCTGAATGAAGCCA
TACCAAACGACGAGCGTGACACCACGATGCCTGTAGCAATGGCAACAACGTTGCGCAAACTATTAACTGG
CGAACTACTTACTCTAGCTTCCCGGCAACAATTAATAGACTGGATGGAGGCGGATAAAGTTGCAGGACCA
CTTCTGCGCTCGGCCCTTCCGGCTGGCTGGTTTATTGCTGATAAATCTGGAGCCGGTGAGCGTGGGTCTC
GCGGTATCATTGCAGCACTGGGGCCAGATGGTAAGCCCTCCCGTATCGTAGTTATCTACACGACGGGGAG
TCAGGCAACTATGGATGAACGAAATAGACAGATCGCTGAGATAGGTGCCTCACTGATTAAGCATTGGTAA
CTGTCAGACCAAGTTTACTCATATATACTTTAGATTGATTTAAAACTTCATTTTTAATTTAAAAGGATCT
AGGTGAAGATCCTTTTTGATAATCTCATGACCAAAATCCCTTAACGTGAGTTTTCGTTCCACTGAGCGTC
AGACCCCGTAGAAAAGATCAAAGGATCTTCTTGAGATCCTTTTTTTCTGCGCGTAATCTGCTGCTTGCAA
ACAAAAAAACCACCGCTACCAGCGGTGGTTTGTTTGCCGGATCAAGAGCTACCAACTCTTTTTCCGAAGG
TAACTGGCTTCAGCAGAGCGCAGATACCAAATACTGTCCTTCTAGTGTAGCCGTAGTTAGGCCACCACTT
CAAGAACTCTGTAGCACCGCCTACATACCTCGCTCTGCTAATCCTGTTACCAGTGGCTGCTGCCAGTGGC
GATAAGTCGTGTCTTACCGGGTTGGACTCAAGACGATAGTTACCGGATAAGGCGCAGCGGTCGGGCTGAA
CGGGGGGTTCGTGCACACAGCCCAGCTTGGAGCGAACGACCTACACCGAACTGAGATACCTACAGCGTGA
GCTATGAGAAAGCGCCACGCTTCCCGAAGGGAGAAAGGCGGACAGGTATCCGGTAAGCGGCAGGGTCGGA
ACAGGAGAGCGCACGAGGGAGCTTCCAGGGGGAAACGCCTGGTATCTTTATAGTCCTGTCGGGTTTCGCG
CACCTCTGACTTGAGCGTCGATTTTTGTGATGCTCGTCAGGGGGGCGCGTGATGGAAAAACGCCAGCAAC
GCGCCTTTTTACGGTTCCTGGCCTTTTGCTGGCCTTTTGCTCACATGTTCTTTCCTGCGTTATCCCCTGA
TTCTGTGGATAACCGTATTACCGCCTTTGAGTGAGCTGATACCGCTCGCCGCAGCCGAACGACCGAGCGC
ACAGGTCAGTGAGCGAGGAAGCGGAAGAGCGCCCAATACGCAAACCGCCTCTCCCCGCGCGTTGGCCGAT
TCATTAATGCAGCTGGCACGACAGGTTTCCCGACTGGAAAGCGGGCAGTGAGCGCAACGCAATTAATGTG
AGTTAGCTCACTCATTAGGCACCCCAGGCTTTACACTTTATGCTTCCGGCTCGTATGTTGTGTGGAATTG
TGAGCGGATAACAATTTCACACAGGAAACAGCTATGACCATGATTACGCCAAGCGCGCAATTAACCCTCA
CTAAAGGGAACAAAAGCTGGAGCTGCAAGCTTAATGTAGTCTTATGCAATACTCTTGTAGTCTTGCAACA
TGGTAACGATGAGTTAGCAACATGCCTTACAAGGAGAGAAAAAGCACCGTGCATGCCGATTGGTGGAAGT
AAGGTGGTACGATCGTGCCTTATTAGGAAGGCAACAGACGGGTCTGACATGGATTGGACGAACCACTGAA
TTGCCGCATTGCAGAGATATTGTATTTAAGTGCCTAGCTCGATACATAAACGGGTCTCTCTGGTTAGACC
AGATCTGAGCCTGGGAGCTCTCTGGCTAACTAGGGAACCCACTGCTTAAGCCTCAATAAAGCTTGCCTTG
AGTGCTTCAAGTAGTGTGTGCCCGTCTGTTGTGTGACTCTGGTAACTAGAGATCCCTCAGACCCTTTTAG
TCAGTGTGGAAAATCTCTAGCAGTGGCGCCCGAACAGGGACTTGAAAGCGAAAGGGAAACCAGAGGAGCT
CTCTCGACGCAGGACTCGGCTTGCTGAAGCGCGCACGGCAAGAGGCGAGGGGCGGCGACTGGTGAGTACG
CCAAAAATTTTGACTAGCGGAGGCTAGAAGGAGAGAGATGGGTGCGAGAGCGTCAGTATTAAGCGGGGGA
GAATTAGATCGCGATGGGAAAAAATTCGGTTAAGGCCAGGGGGAAAGAAAAAATATAAATTAAAACATAT
AGTATGGGCAAGCAGGGAGCTAGAACGATTCGCAGTTAATCCTGGCCTGTTAGAAACATCAGAAGGCTGT
AGACAAATACTGGGACAGCTACAACCATCCCTTCAGACAGGATCAGAAGAACTTAGATCATTATATAATA
CAGTAGCAACCCTCTATTGTGTGCATCAAAGGATAGAGATAAAAGACACCAAGGAAGCTTTAGACAAGAT
AGAGGAAGAGCAAAACAAAAGTAAGACCACCGCACAGCAAGCGGCCGCTGATCTTCAGACCTGGAGGAGG
AGATATGAGGGACAATTGGAGAAGTGAATTATATAAATATAAAGTAGTAAAAATTGAACCATTAGGAGTA
GCACCCACCAAGGCAAAGAGAAGAGTGGTGCAGAGAGAAAAAAGAGCAGTGGGAATAGGAGCTTTGT
Features (pLannotate 1.2.2; 25 found; start..end, strand, type, name):
    600..700     +  CDS            Rev (fragment): human immunodeficiency virus 1 (HIV-1) Rev protein; rev; enhances nuclear export of unspliced and incompletely spliced viral mRNAs
    719..836     +  misc_feature   cPPT/CTS: central polypurine tract and central termination sequence of HIV-1
   1352..2068    +  CDS            EGFP: EGFP is a basic (constitutively fluorescent) green fluorescent protein published in 1996, derived from Aequorea victoria. It is reported to be a rapidly-maturing weak dimer with moderate acid sensitivity.
   2069..2086    +  misc_feature   MCS (fragment): multiple cloning site
   2120..2708    +  misc_feature   WPRE: woodchuck hepatitis virus posttranscriptional regulatory element
   2725..2793    +  CDS            nef (fragment): NEF_HV1Z2 - Experimental evidence at protein level: Swiss-Prot protein existence level 1. Extracellular Nef protein targets CD4(+) T-lymphocytes for apoptosis by interacting with CXCR4 surface receptors. From Human immunodeficiency virus type 1 group M subtype D (isolate Z2/CDC-Z34) (HIV-1).
   2795..3028    +  LTR            3' LTR (ΔU3): self-inactivating 3' long terminal repeat (LTR) from HIV-1
   3100..3221    +  polyA_signal   SV40 poly(A) signal: SV40 polyadenylation signal
   3240..3375    +  rep_origin     SV40 ori: SV40 origin of replication
   3408..3426    -  promoter       T7 promoter: promoter for bacteriophage T7 RNA polymerase
   3434..3589    +  CDS            lacZα (fragment): LacZα fragment of β-galactosidase; lacZ fragment
   3597..4052    +  rep_origin     f1 ori (sequence partly withheld): f1 bacteriophage origin of replication; arrow indicates direction of (+) strand synthesis
   4081..4185    +  promoter       AmpR promoter: bla
   4186..5046    +  CDS            AmpR: β-lactamase; bla; confers resistance to ampicillin, carbenicillin, and related antibiotics
   5217..5793    +  rep_origin     ori: high-copy-number ColE1/pMB1/pBR322/pUC origin of replication
   5985..6077    +  CDS            lacI (fragment): lac repressor; lacI; The lac repressor binds to the lac operator to inhibit transcription in E. coli. This inhibition can be relieved by adding lactose or isopropyl-β-D-thiogalactopyranoside (IPTG).
   6090..6111    +  protein_bind   CAP binding site: CAP binding activates transcription in the presence of cAMP. E. coli catabolite activator protein
   6126..6156    +  promoter       lac promoter: promoter for the E. coli lac operon
   6164..6180    +  protein_bind   lac operator: The lac repressor binds to the lac operator to inhibit transcription in E. coli. This inhibition can be relieved by adding lactose or isopropyl-β-D-thiogalactopyranoside (IPTG). lac repressor encoded by lacI
   6225..6243    +  promoter       T3 promoter: promoter for bacteriophage T3 RNA polymerase
   6271..6497    +  promoter       RSV promoter: Rous sarcoma virus enhancer/promoter
   6498..6678    +  LTR            5' LTR (truncated): truncated 5' long terminal repeat (LTR) from HIV-1
   6725..6850    +  misc_feature   HIV-1 Ψ: packaging signal of human immunodeficiency virus type 1
   6834..7197    +  CDS            HIV-1 gag (fragment): gag protein from human immunodeficiency virus 1; gag
   7292..275     +  ncRNA          RRE (across the origin): Accession: RF00036 - HIV Rev response element
