[The description below was written by a language model from this plasmid's Addgene catalogue record and pLannotate feature annotations shown in this document.]
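Description:
pRRL.SP146.gp47.eGFP is a third-generation, self-inactivating HIV-1 lentiviral transfer vector built on the pRRL backbone. It was made as part of a series of lineage- and stage-restricted vectors developed for gene therapy of chronic granulomatous disease. In bacteria it is maintained through a ColE1/pUC-type origin and selected with ampicillin (AmpR/β-lactamase). The catalogue lists it as low copy and propagated in a recombination-deficient strain, as is usual for LTR-containing plasmids. The backbone also carries an f1 origin, an SV40 origin and poly(A) signal, and remnants of lac/T3/T7 cloning sequences.

The viral cassette starts with an RSV enhancer/promoter fused to a truncated 5' LTR, which drives Tat-independent production of genomic RNA in packaging cells. This is followed by the Ψ packaging signal with a partial gag sequence, the Rev response element for nuclear export of unspliced RNA, and the cPPT/CTS, which aids nuclear import in transduced cells. Downstream lie the EGFP coding sequence, a WPRE to boost transcript stability and expression, and a ΔU3 3' LTR that inactivates the viral promoter after integration.

The internal promoter is the recorded insert, SP146/gp47. The feature table does not annotate it, but an unannotated gap of roughly 500 bp between the cPPT and EGFP is where it would be expected to sit. The depositor comments describe SP146 as a myeloid-specific enhancer. The record does not define gp47, and the comments caution that not all of the elements they list are present in this plasmid. The construct appears to be a reporter vector for assessing myeloid-restricted expression after lentiviral transduction, with packaging functions supplied in trans.
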