Addgene plasmid #30475: pRRL.SP146.gp47.eGFP
Depositing lab: Didier Trono. Depositing organization: Swiss Federal Institute of Technology (EPFL). Publication: Lineage- and stage-restricted lentiviral vectors for the gene therapy of chronic granulomatous disease. Barde I, Laurenti E, Verp S, Wiznerowicz M, Offner S, Viornery A, Galy A, Trumpp A, Trono D. Gene Ther. 2011 Nov;18(11):1087-97. doi: 10.1038/gt.2011.65. Epub 2011 May 5. PubMed 21544095.
Backbone
  Vector backbone: pRRL
  Backbone size w/o insert (bp): 6800
  Vector type: Lentiviral
Growth in bacteria
  Bacterial resistance: Ampicillin, 100 μg/mL
  Growth temperature: 37°C
  Growth strain: Stbl3
  Growth instructions: Stbl3
  Copy number: Low Copy
Gene/Insert
  Gene/Insert name: SP146/gp47
  Cloning method: Restriction Enzyme
  Sequencing primers: 5′ M13-rev; 3′ EGFP-N
Terms and licenses: Academic/Nonprofit Terms; Industry Terms: Not Available to Industry
Depositor comments: From the paper (note that some of these features may not be in this plasmid): All vectors were based on the pRRL-cPPT-hPGK-mcs-WPRE vector, derived from the pRRL-cPPT-hPGKeGFP-WPRE construct. The gp91promoter is the natural myeloid-specific promoter. The CMVenh comes from the peGFP-N1(Clontech, Saint-Germain-en-Laye, France), the synthetic intron from the pMG5 and the EF1a intron from the pWPI vector http://www.addgene.org/12254 The myeloid-specific enhancer SP107 and SP146 were provided by Senlin Li (Department of Medicine, UTHSCSA, San Antonio, TX, USA). The cHS4 insulator corresponds to the chicken beta-globin 5’-DNase I-hypersensitive site and was provided by Patrick Salmon (Department of Neuroscience, Faculty of Medicine, University of Geneva, Switzerland).
How to cite: pRRL.SP146.gp47.eGFP was a gift from Didier Trono (Addgene plasmid # 30475 ; http://n2t.net/addgene:30475 ; RRID:Addgene_30475)
