>Addgene plasmid #30475 | pRRL.SP146.gp47.eGFP | addgene partial sequence | sequence record 36691 | EGFP-N 5'-CGTCGCCGTCCAGCTCGACCAG-3'
GCTCCTCGCCCTTGCTCACCATGGTGGCGACCGGTAGCGCTAGGACGCGTAAGCTTAGGCCTGGATCCCG
GTACTGGGTGGCCTCCAGTGCTCCCTGGCACTTCCAGGCTGCGCCTTAAATGCACTGGAAAGAGGAAGTC
GCTTTTGTCGCGGTCGGGACAGGGGGCAGGGAGGGTACTCGAGCCCGGGCTAGCGAGGGCGGACCTGGAA
AGAGGAAGTCGCTTCTCCTACTTCTCCTTTTCTGCTGGAAAGAGGAAGTCGCTTCCAAGATTTCCAAACT
CTGTGGTTGCCTTGTGAGCCTCCGCCCTCTTCCTCTGGAAAGAGGAAGTCGCTTCTGGAAAGAGGAAGTC
GCTTCTCCTACTTCTCCTTTTCTGCAAGGCAACCACAGAGTTTGGAAATCTTGGCAAGGCAACCACAGAG
TTTGGAAATCTTGGCTCCTACTTCTCCTTTTCTGGTCCGCCCTCGCTAGCACGCGTAAGAGCTCGGTACC
GAATTAAACGGATCATCAAGCTTCTCGAGGCTAGTCTCGTGATCGATAAAATTTTGAATTTTTGTAATTT
GTTTTTGTAATTCTTTAGTTTGTATGTCTGTTGCTATTATGTCTACTATTCTTTCCCCTGCACTGTACCC
CCCAATCCCCCCTTTTCTTTTAAAAGTTAACCGATACCGTCGAGATCCGTTCACTAATCGAATGGATCTG
TCTCTGTCTCTCTCTCCACCTTCTTCTTCTATTCCTTCGGGCCTGTCGGGTCCCCTCGGGGTTGGGAGGT
GGGTCTGAAACGATAATGGTGAATATCCCTGCCTAACTCTATTCACTATAGAAAGTACAGCAAAAACTAT
TCTTAAACCTACCAAGCCTCCTACTATCATTATGAATAATTT
